>Addgene plasmid #17318 | Flag-NHR2 pcDNA3.1 | addgene partial sequence | sequence record 23265 | CMV-F 5'-CGCAAATGGGCGGTAGGCGTG-3'
TCTCTGGCTACTAGAGACCCACTGCTTACTGGCTTATCGAAATTAATACGACTCACTATAGGGAGACCCA
AGCTGGCTAGCATGCCAGACTACAAGGACGATGATGACAAGCTCGAGGTGAGCCTGTGCGACCTCAACGT
GCCGGGAGCCGACGGCGACGACGGCGCACCGCCTGCCGGCTGCCCGATCCCGCAGAACTCGCTCAATTCT
CAGCACAGCCGCGCGCTGCCGGCGCAGCTCGACGGCGACCTGCGCTTCCACGCGCTTCGCGCCGGCGCGC
ACGTCCGCATCCTGGACGAGCAGACGGTGGCGCGCCTGGAGCACGGGCGCGACGAGCGCGCGCTCGTCTT
CACCAGCCGGCCTGTGCGCGTGGCCGAGACCATCTTCATCAAGGTCACGCGCTCGGGCGGGGGGCGAGCG
GGCGCGCTGC
