[The description below was written by a language model from this plasmid's Addgene catalogue record.]
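Description:
Flag-NHR2 pcDNA3.1 is a mammalian expression plasmid built on a laboratory-modified pcDNA3.1 backbone (pcDNA3.1 N-FLAG/Hygro, about 5.6 kb without insert) that supplies an N-terminal FLAG epitope upstream of the cloning site. It is maintained in E. coli as a high-copy plasmid under ampicillin selection. The "Hygro" designation in the backbone name suggests that a hygromycin resistance cassette is available for selecting stably transfected mammalian cells, although the record does not list a mammalian selection marker explicitly. No feature table is provided, so the promoter is not stated. pcDNA3.1-series vectors generally drive expression from the CMV immediate-early promoter and terminate with the bovine growth hormone polyadenylation signal, and the listed T7 forward and BGH reverse sequencing primers are consistent with that layout.

The insert is a 564 bp fragment of mouse Neuralized-like (Neurl1a, also known as Neurl1 or Rnf67), introduced by restriction enzyme cloning. The insert is short, and the construct name suggests that it encodes only part of the protein, presumably the second neuralized homology repeat (NHR2) domain, expressed as a FLAG-tagged fusion. The exact residue boundaries are not given in the record. The FLAG tag allows detection by immunoblotting or immunofluorescence and recovery by anti-FLAG affinity purification.

The associated study examined how Neurl1, targeted to the plasma membrane by N-myristoylation, regulates the Notch ligand Jagged1. An isolated, tagged domain construct of this kind would typically be used in transfected mammalian cells to map which regions of Neurl1 contribute to its localisation, its protein interactions or its effects on the ligand.
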