Addgene plasmid #17318: Flag-NHR2 pcDNA3.1
Depositing lab: Joan Conaway & Ronald Conaway. Depositing organization: Stowers Institute for Medical Research. Publication: Neuralized-like 1 (Neurl1) targeted to the plasma membrane by N-myristoylation regulates the Notch ligand Jagged1. Koutelou E, Sato S, Tomomori-Sato C, Florens L, Swanson SK, Washburn MP, Kokkinaki M, Conaway RC, Conaway JW, Moschonas NK. J Biol Chem. 2008 Feb 15;283(7):3846-53. doi: 10.1074/jbc.M706974200. Epub 2007 Dec 12. PubMed 18077452.
Backbone
  Vector backbone: pcDNA3.1 N-FLAG/Hygro
  Backbone manufacturer: Conaway Lab
  Backbone size w/o insert (bp): 5600
  Vector type: Mammalian Expression
Growth in bacteria
  Bacterial resistance: Ampicillin, 100 μg/mL
  Growth temperature: 37°C
  Growth strain: DH5alpha
  Copy number: High Copy
Gene/Insert
  Gene/Insert name: Neuralized-like
  Species: M. musculus (mouse)
  Insert size (bp): 564
  GenBank ID: BC058386
  Entrez Gene: Neurl1a (a.k.a. Nlz, Neu1, Neur1, Neurl, Rnf67, AI450910, AI481072, 2410129E16Rik)
  Tag / fusion protein: FLAG (N terminal on backbone)
  Cloning method: Restriction Enzyme
  Sequencing primers: 5′ T7; 3′ BGH rev
Terms and licenses: Academic/Nonprofit Terms; Industry Terms: Not Available to Industry
How to cite: Flag-NHR2 pcDNA3.1 was a gift from Joan Conaway & Ronald Conaway (Addgene plasmid # 17318 ; http://n2t.net/addgene:17318 ; RRID:Addgene_17318)
